Addgene plasmid #208421: pKLV2-U6gRNA5(hXIAP_2b)-PGKpuro2ABFP-W
Purpose: Lentiviral gRNA plasmid targeting human XIAP gene, co-expression of BFP tag
Depositing lab: Sok Ching Cheong. Depositing organization: Cancer Research Malaysia. Publication: High TNF and NF-kappaB Pathway Dependency Are Associated with AZD5582 Sensitivity in OSCC via CASP8-Dependent Apoptosis. Chai AWY, Tan YH, Ooi S, Yee PS, Yee SM, Lightfoot H, Barthorpe S, Garnett MJ, Cheong SC. Cancer Res Commun. 2024 Nov 1;4(11):2919-2932. doi: 10.1158/2767-9764.CRC-24-0136. PubMed 39360810.
Backbone
  Vector backbone: pKLV2-U6gRNA5(BbsI)-PGKpuro2ABFP-W
  Backbone size w/o insert (bp): 8648
  Vector type: Mammalian Expression, Lentiviral, CRISPR
  Selectable markers: Puromycin ; BFP
Growth in bacteria
  Bacterial resistance: Ampicillin, 100 μg/mL
  Growth temperature: 37°C
  Growth strain: NEB Stable
  Copy number: Unknown
Gene/Insert
  Gene/Insert name: XIAP
  gRNA/shRNA sequence: ATGACAACTAAAGCACCGCA
  Species: H. sapiens (human)
  Mutation: N/A
  Entrez Gene: XIAP (a.k.a. API3, BIRC4, IAP-3, ILP1, MIHA, XLP2, hIAP-3, hIAP3)
  Promoter: human U6
  Cloning method: Restriction Enzyme; 5′ cloning site BbsI (destroyed during cloning); 3′ cloning site BbsI (destroyed during cloning)
  Sequencing primers: 5′ AGATAATTAGAATTAATTTGACTG
Terms and licenses: Academic/Nonprofit Terms; Industry Terms: Not Available to Industry
Depositor comments: Used BbsI enzyme to clone in gRNA targeting gene of interest.
How to cite: pKLV2-U6gRNA5(hXIAP_2b)-PGKpuro2ABFP-W was a gift from Sok Ching Cheong (Addgene plasmid # 208421 ; http://n2t.net/addgene:208421 ; RRID:Addgene_208421)
