[The description below was written by a language model from this plasmid's Addgene catalogue record and pLannotate feature annotations shown in this document.]
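Description:
pKLV2-U6gRNA5(hXIAP_2b)-PGKpuro2ABFP-W is a lentiviral CRISPR guide RNA vector of about 8.65 kb, built on the pKLV2-U6gRNA5(BbsI)-PGKpuro2ABFP-W backbone and designed to deliver a single guide RNA against the human XIAP gene (also known as BIRC4) into mammalian cells. In bacteria it is maintained through a high-copy ColE1/pUC-type origin with ampicillin resistance. An f1 origin and remnants of a lac/lacZα cloning region with flanking T3 and T7 promoters are also present in the backbone.

The viral portion has a CMV enhancer/promoter fused to a truncated HIV-1 5' LTR, which drives genomic RNA production in packaging cells. This is followed by the Ψ packaging signal with a gag fragment, the RRE for Rev-dependent nuclear export, and the cPPT/CTS. Within this frame, a human U6 RNA polymerase III promoter transcribes the XIAP-targeting spacer joined to a Streptococcus pyogenes Cas9 guide scaffold. The spacer was inserted at BbsI sites that were destroyed during cloning. Downstream, a mouse PGK promoter drives a puromycin resistance gene and TagBFP, linked by a 2A sequence according to the construct name, so transduced cells can be selected with drug or tracked and sorted by blue fluorescence. A WPRE enhances transcript expression, and the cassette ends with a truncated 3' LTR and a bGH polyadenylation signal.

No Cas9 coding sequence is annotated, so the nuclease must be supplied separately, for example by a Cas9-expressing cell line. The associated publication concerns sensitivity to AZD5582 and CASP8-dependent apoptosis in oral squamous cell carcinoma, which is consistent with use of this plasmid for XIAP knockout.
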