Features (pLannotate 1.2.2; 28 found; start..end, strand, type, name):
    242..441     +  promoter       CMV promoter: human cytomegalovirus (CMV) immediate early promoter
    459..639     +  LTR            5' LTR (truncated): truncated 5' long terminal repeat (LTR) from HIV-1
    686..811     +  misc_feature   HIV-1 Ψ: packaging signal of human immunodeficiency virus type 1
    795..1133    +  CDS            HIV-1 gag (fragment): gag protein from human immunodeficiency virus 1; gag
   1310..1543    +  misc_feature   RRE: The Rev response element (RRE) of HIV-1 allows for Rev-dependent mRNA export from the nucleus to the cytoplasm.
   1920..2020    +  CDS            Rev (fragment): human immunodeficiency virus 1 (HIV-1) Rev protein; rev; enhances nuclear export of unspliced and incompletely spliced viral mRNAs
   2070..2187    +  misc_feature   cPPT/CTS: central polypurine tract and central termination sequence of HIV-1
   2262..2502    +  promoter       U6 promoter: RNA polymerase III promoter for human U6 snRNA
   2549..2616    +  misc_RNA       tracrRNA (fragment): trans-activating CRISPR RNA for the Streptococcus pyogenes CRISPR/Cas9 system
   2639..3138    +  promoter       PGK promoter: mouse phosphoglycerate kinase 1 promoter
   3178..3774    +  CDS            PuroR (fragment): puromycin N-acetyltransferase; pac from Streptomyces; confers resistance to puromycin
   3847..4545    +  CDS            TagBFP: TagBFP is a basic (constitutively fluorescent) blue fluorescent protein published in 2008, derived from Entacmaea quadricolor. It is reported to be a very rapidly-maturing monomer with very low acid sensitivity.
   4557..5143    +  misc_feature   WPRE: woodchuck hepatitis virus posttranscriptional regulatory element
   5137..5283    +  CDS            nef (fragment): NEF_HV1LA - Experimental evidence at protein level: Swiss-Prot protein existence level 1. Extracellular Nef protein targets CD4(+) T-lymphocytes for apoptosis by interacting with CXCR4 surface receptors. From Human immunodeficiency virus type 1 group M subtype B (isolate Lai) (HIV-1).
   5291..5469    +  LTR            5' LTR (truncated): truncated 5' long terminal repeat (LTR) from HIV-1
   5495..5606    +  polyA_signal   bGH poly(A) signal: bovine growth hormone polyadenylation signal
   5745..5763    -  promoter       T3 promoter: promoter for bacteriophage T3 RNA polymerase
   5808..5824    -  protein_bind   lac operator: The lac repressor binds to the lac operator to inhibit transcription in E. coli. This inhibition can be relieved by adding lactose or isopropyl-β-D-thiogalactopyranoside (IPTG). lac repressor encoded by lacI
   5832..5862    -  promoter       lac promoter: promoter for the E. coli lac operon
   5877..5898    -  protein_bind   CAP binding site: CAP binding activates transcription in the presence of cAMP. E. coli catabolite activator protein
   5911..6003    -  CDS            lacI (fragment): lac repressor; lacI; The lac repressor binds to the lac operator to inhibit transcription in E. coli. This inhibition can be relieved by adding lactose or isopropyl-β-D-thiogalactopyranoside (IPTG).
   6186..6774    -  rep_origin     ori: high-copy-number ColE1/pMB1/pBR322/pUC origin of replication
   6945..7805    -  CDS            AmpR: β-lactamase; bla; confers resistance to ampicillin, carbenicillin, and related antibiotics
   7806..7910    -  promoter       AmpR promoter: bla
   7963..8391    -  rep_origin     f1 ori (sequence partly withheld): f1 bacteriophage origin of replication; arrow indicates direction of (+) strand synthesis
   8396..8551    -  CDS            lacZα (fragment): LacZα fragment of β-galactosidase; lacZ fragment
   8559..8577    +  promoter       T7 promoter: promoter for bacteriophage T7 RNA polymerase
   8591..241     +  enhancer       CMV enhancer (across the origin): human cytomegalovirus immediate early enhancer
>Addgene plasmid #208421 | pKLV2-U6gRNA5(hXIAP_2b)-PGKpuro2ABFP-W | addgene full sequence | sequence record 413531 | Addgene NGS Result
GTCAATAATGACGTATGTTCCCATAGTAACGCCAATAGGGACTTTCCATTGACGTCAATGGGTGGAGTAT
TTACGGTAAACTGCCCACTTGGCAGTACATCAAGTGTATCATATGCCAAGTACGCCCCCTATTGACGTCA
ATGACGGTAAATGGCCCGCCTGGCATTATGCCCAGTACATGACCTTATGGGACTTTCCTACTTGGCAGTA
CATCTACGTATTAGTCATCGCTATTACCATGGTGATGCGGTTTTGGCAGTACATCAATGGGCGTGGATAG
CGGTTTGACTCACGGGGATTTCCAAGTCTCCACCCCATTGACGTCAATGGGAGTTTGTTTTGGCACCAAA
ATCAACGGGACTTTCCAAAATGTCGTAACAACTCCGCCCCATTGACGCAAATGGGCGGTAGGCGTGTACG
GTGGGAGGTCTATATAAGCAGCGCGTTTTGCCTGTACTGGGTCTCTCTGGTTAGACCAGATCTGAGCCTG
GGAGCTCTCTGGCTAACTAGGGAACCCACTGCTTAAGCCTCAATAAAGCTTGCCTTGAGTGCTTCAAGTA
GTGTGTGCCCGTCTGTTGTGTGACTCTGGTAACTAGAGATCCCTCAGACCCTTTTAGTCAGTGTGGAAAA
TCTCTAGCAGTGGCGCCCGAACAGGGACTTGAAAGCGAAAGGGAAACCAGAGGAGCTCTCTCGACGCAGG
ACTCGGCTTGCTGAAGCGCGCACGGCAAGAGGCGAGGGGCGGCGACTGGTGAGTACGCCAAAAATTTTGA
CTAGCGGAGGCTAGAAGGAGAGAGATGGGTGCGAGAGCGTCAGTATTAAGCGGGGGAGAATTAGATCGCG
ATGGGAAAAAATTCGGTTAAGGCCAGGGGGAAAGAAAAAATATAAATTAAAACATATAGTATGGGCAAGC
AGGGAGCTAGAACGATTCGCAGTTAATCCTGGCCTGTTAGAAACATCAGAAGGCTGTAGACAAATACTGG
GACAGCTACAACCATCCCTTCAGACAGGATCAGAAGAACTTAGATCATTATATAATACAGTAGCAACCCT
CTATTGTGTGCATCAAAGGATAGAGATAAAAGACACCAAGGAAGCTTTAGACAAGATAGAGGAAGAGCAA
AACAAAAGTAAGACCACCGCACAGCAAGCGGCCGGCCGCGCTGATCTTCAGACCTGGAGGAGGAGATATG
AGGGACAATTGGAGAAGTGAATTATATAAATATAAAGTAGTAAAAATTGAACCATTAGGAGTAGCACCCA
CCAAGGCAAAGAGAAGAGTGGTGCAGAGAGAAAAAAGAGCAGTGGGAATAGGAGCTTTGTTCCTTGGGTT
CTTGGGAGCAGCAGGAAGCACTATGGGCGCAGCGTCAATGACGCTGACGGTACAGGCCAGACAATTATTG
TCTGGTATAGTGCAGCAGCAGAACAATTTGCTGAGGGCTATTGAGGCGCAACAGCATCTGTTGCAACTCA
CAGTCTGGGGCATCAAGCAGCTCCAGGCAAGAATCCTGGCTGTGGAAAGATACCTAAAGGATCAACAGCT
CCTGGGGATTTGGGGTTGCTCTGGAAAACTCATTTGCACCACTGCTGTGCCTTGGAATGCTAGTTGGAGT
AATAAATCTCTGGAACAGATTTGGAATCACACGACCTGGATGGAGTGGGACAGAGAAATTAACAATTACA
CAAGCTTAATACACTCCTTAATTGAAGAATCGCAAAACCAGCAAGAAAAGAATGAACAAGAATTATTGGA
ATTAGATAAATGGGCAAGTTTGTGGAATTGGTTTAACATAACAAATTGGCTGTGGTATATAAAATTATTC
ATAATGATAGTAGGAGGCTTGGTAGGTTTAAGAATAGTTTTTGCTGTACTTTCTATAGTGAATAGAGTTA
GGCAGGGATATTCACCATTATCGTTTCAGACCCACCTCCCAACCCCGAGGGGACCCGACAGGCCCGAAGG
AATAGAAGAAGAAGGTGGAGAGAGAGACAGAGACAGATCCATTCGATTAGTGAACGGATCGGCACTGCGT
GCGCCAATTCTGCAGACAAATGGCAGTATTCATCCACAATTTTAAAAGAAAAGGGGGGATTGGGGGGTAC
AGTGCAGGGGAAAGAATAGTAGACATAATAGCAACAGACATACAAACTAAAGAATTACAAAAACAAATTA
CAAAAATTCAAAATTTTCGGGTTTATTACAGGGACAGCAGAGATCCAGTTTGGTTAGTACCGGGCCCTAC
GCGTCCAAGGTCGGGCAGGAAGAGGGCCTATTTCCCATGATTCCTTCATATTTGCATATACGATACAAGG
CTGTTAGAGAGATAATTAGAATTAATTTGACTGTAAACACAAAGATATTAGTACAAAATACGTGACGTAG
AAAGTAATAATTTCTTGGGTAGTTTGCAGTTTTAAAATTATGTTTTAAAATGGACTATCATATGCTTACC
GTAACTTGAAAGTATTTCGATTTCTTGGCTTTATATATCTTGTGGAAAGGACGAAACACCATGACAACTA
AAGCACCGCAGTTTAAGAGCTATGCTGGAAACAGCATAGCAAGTTTAAATAAGGCTAGTCCGTTATCAAC
TTGAAAAAGTGGCACCGAGTCGGTGCTTTTTTTGGATCCAATTCTACCGGGTAGGGGAGGCGCTTTTCCC
AAGGCAGTCTGGAGCATGCGCTTTAGCAGCCCCGCTGGGCACTTGGCGCTACACAAGTGGCCTCTGGCCT
CGCACACATTCCACATCCACCGGTAGGCGCCAACCGGCTCCGTTCTTTGGTGGCCCCTTCGCGCCACCTT
CTACTCCTCCCCTAGTCAGGAAGTTCCCCCCCGCCCCGCAGCTCGCGTCGTGCAGGACGTGACAAATGGA
AGTAGCACGTCTCACTAGTCTCGTGCAGATGGACAGCACCGCTGAGCAATGGAAGCGGGTAGGCCTTTGG
GGCAGCGGCCAATAGCAGCTTTGCTCCTTCGCTTTCTGGGCTCAGAGGCTGGGAAGGGGTGGGTCCGGGG
GCGGGCTCAGGGGCGGGCTCAGGGGCGGGGCGGGCGCCCGAAGGTCCTCCGGAGGCCCGGCATTCTGCAC
GCTTCAAAAGCGCACGTCTGCCGCGCTGTTCTCCTCTTCCTCATCTCCGGGCCTTTCGACCTGCATCCAT
CTAGATCTCGAGCAGCTGAAGCTTACCATGACCGAGTACAAGCCCACGGTGCGCCTCGCCACCCGCGACG
ACGTCCCCAGGGCCGTACGCACCCTCGCCGCCGCGTTCGCCGACTACCCCGCCACGCGCCACACCGTCGA
TCCGGACCGCCACATCGAGCGGGTCACCGAGCTGCAAGAACTCTTCCTCACGCGCGTCGGGCTCGACATC
GGCAAGGTGTGGGTCGCGGACGACGGCGCCGCGGTGGCGGTCTGGACCACGCCGGAGAGCGTCGAAGCGG
GGGCGGTGTTCGCCGAGATCGGCCCGCGCATGGCCGAGTTGAGCGGTTCCCGGCTGGCCGCGCAGCAACA
GATGGAAGGCCTCCTGGCGCCGCACCGGCCCAAGGAGCCCGCGTGGTTCCTGGCCACCGTCGGCGTCTCG
CCCGACCACCAGGGCAAGGGTCTGGGCAGCGCCGTCGTGCTCCCCGGAGTGGAGGCGGCCGAGCGCGCCG
GGGTGCCCGCCTTCCTGGAGACCTCCGCGCCCCGCAACCTCCCCTTCTACGAGCGGCTCGGCTTCACCGT
CACCGCCGACGTCGAGGTGCCCGAAGGACCGCGCACCTGGTGCATGACCCGCAAGCCCGGTGCCGGCGGC
GGGTCCGGAGGAGAGGGCAGAGGAAGTCTCCTAACATGCGGTGACGTGGAGGAGAATCCTGGCCCAATGA
GCGAGCTGATTAAGGAGAACATGCACATGAAGCTGTACATGGAGGGCACCGTGGACAACCATCACTTCAA
GTGCACATCCGAGGGCGAAGGCAAGCCCTACGAGGGCACCCAGACCATGAGAATCAAGGTGGTCGAGGGC
GGCCCTCTCCCCTTCGCCTTCGACATCCTGGCTACTAGCTTCCTCTACGGCAGCAAGACCTTCATCAACC
ACACCCAGGGCATCCCCGACTTCTTCAAGCAGTCCTTCCCTGAGGGCTTCACATGGGAGAGAGTCACCAC
ATACGAGGACGGGGGCGTGCTGACCGCTACCCAGGACACCAGCCTCCAGGACGGCTGCCTCATCTACAAC
GTCAAGATCAGAGGGGTGAACTTCACATCCAACGGCCCTGTGATGCAGAAGAAAACACTCGGCTGGGAGG
CCTTCACCGAGACGCTGTACCCCGCTGACGGCGGCCTGGAAGGCAGAAACGACATGGCCCTGAAGCTCGT
GGGCGGGAGCCATCTGATCGCAAACATCAAGACCACATATAGATCCAAGAAACCCGCTAAGAACCTCAAG
ATGCCTGGCGTCTACTATGTGGACTACAGACTGGAAAGAATCAAGGAGGCCAACAACGAGACCTACGTCG
AGCAGCACGAGGTGGCAGTGGCCAGATACTGCGACCTCCCTAGCAAACTGGGGCACAAGCTTAATTGAGC
GGCCGCTCAACCTCTGGATTACAAAATTTGTGAAAGATTGACTGGTATTCTTAACTATGTTGCTCCTTTT
ACGCTATGTGGATACGCTGCTTTAATGCCTTTGTATCATGCTATTGCTTCCCGTATGGCTTTCATTTTCT
CCTCCTTGTATAAATCCTGGTTGCTGTCTCTTTATGAGGAGTTGTGGCCCGTTGTCAGGCAACGTGGCGT
GGTGTGCACTGTGTTTGCTGACGCAACCCCCACTGGTTGGGGCATTGCCACCACCTGTCAGCTCCTTTCC
GGGACTTTCGCTTTCCCCCTCCCTATTGCCACGGCGGAACTCATCGCCGCCTGCCTTGCCCGCTGCTGGA
CAGGGGCTCGGCTGTTGGGCACTGACAATTCCGTGGTGTTGTCGGGGAAATCATCGTCCTTTCCTTGGCT
GCTCGCCTGTGTTGCCACCTGGATTCTGCGCGGGACGTCCTTCTGCTACGTCCCTTCGGCCCTCAATCCA
GCGGACCTTCCTTCCCGCGGCCTGCTGCCGGCTCTGCGGCCTCTTCCGCGTCTACGCCTTCGCCCTCAGA
CGAGTCGGATCTCCCTTTGGGCCGCCTCCCCGCAGGTACCTTTAAGACCAATGACTTACAAGGCAGCTGT
AGATCTTAGCCACTTTTTAAAAGAAAAGGGGGGACTGGAAGGGCTAATTCACTCCCAAAGAAGTCAAGAT
CTGCTTTTTGCCTGTACTGGGTCTCTCTGGTTAGACCAGAGTCTCTCTGGTTAGACCAGATCTGAGCCTG
GGAGCTCTCTGGCTAACTAGGGAACCCACTGCTTAAGCCTCAATAAAGCTTGCCTTGAGTGCTTCAAGTA
GTGTGTGCCCGTCTGTTGTGTGACTCTGGTAACTAGAGATCCCTCAGACCCTTTTAGTCAGTGTGGAAAA
TCTCTAGCAGTTTAAACCCGCTGATCAGCCTCGACTGTGCCTTCTAGTTGCCAGCCATCTGTTGTTTGCC
CCTCCCCCGTGCCTTCCTTGACCCTGGAAGGTGCCACTCCCACTGTCCTTTCCTAATAAAATGAGGAAAT
TGCATCGCATTGTCTGAGTAGGTGTCATTCTATTCTGGGGGGTGGGGTGGGGCAGGACAGCAAGGGGGAG
GATTGGGAAGTCAATAGCAGGCATGCTGGGGATGCGGTGGGCTCTATGGGCGGCCGTTAATTAAGCTTTT
GTTCCCTTTAGTGAGGGTTAATTGCGCGCTTGGCGTAATCATGGTCATAGCTGTTTCCTGTGTGAAATTG
TTATCCGCTCACAATTCCACACAACATACGAGCCGGGAGCATAAAGTGTAAAGCCTGGGGTGCCTAATGA
GTGAGCTAACTCACATTAATTGCGTTGCGCTCACTGCCCGCTTTCCAGTCGGGAAACCTGTCGTGCCAGC
TGCATTAATGAATCGGCCAACGCGCGGGGAGAGGCGGTTTGCGTATTGGGCGCTCTTCCGCTTCCTCGCT
CACTGACTCGCTGCGCTCGGTCGTTCGGCTGCGGCGAGCGGTATCAGCTCACTCAAAGGCGGTAATACGG
TTATCCACAGAATCAGGGGATAACGCAGGAAAGAACATGTGAGCAAAAGGCCAGCAAAAGGCCAGGAACC
GTAAAAAGGCCGCGTTGCTGGCGTTTTTCCATAGGCTCCGCCCCCCTGACGAGCATCACAAAAATCGACG
CTCAAGTCAGAGGTGGCGAAACCCGACAGGACTATAAAGATACCAGGCGTTTCCCCCTGGAAGCTCCCTC
GTGCGCTCTCCTGTTCCGACCCTGCCGCTTACCGGATACCTGTCCGCCTTTCTCCCTTCGGGAAGCGTGG
CGCTTTCTCATAGCTCACGCTGTAGGTATCTCAGTTCGGTGTAGGTCGTTCGCTCCAAGCTGGGCTGTGT
GCACGAACCCCCCGTTCAGCCCGACCGCTGCGCCTTATCCGGTAACTATCGTCTTGAGTCCAACCCGGTA
AGACACGACTTATCGCCACTGGCAGCAGCCACTGGTAACAGGATTAGCAGAGCGAGGTATGTAGGCGGTG
CTACAGAGTTCTTGAAGTGGTGGCCTAACTACGGCTACACTAGAAGAACAGTATTTGGTATCTGCGCTCT
GCTGAAGCCAGTTACCTTCGGAAAAAGAGTTGGTAGCTCTTGATCCGGCAAACAAACCACCGCTGGTAGC
GGTGGTTTTTTTGTTTGCAAGCAGCAGATTACGCGCAGAAAAAAAGGATCTCAAGAAGATCCTTTGATCT
TTTCTACGGGGTCTGACGCTCAGTGGAACGAAAACTCACGTTAAGGGATTTTGGTCATGAGATTATCAAA
AAGGATCTTCACCTAGATCCTTTTAAATTAAAAATGAAGTTTTAAATCAATCTAAAGTATATATGAGTAA
ACTTGGTCTGACAGTTACCAATGCTTAATCAGTGAGGCACCTATCTCAGCGATCTGTCTATTTCGTTCAT
CCATAGTTGCCTGACTCCCCGTCGTGTAGATAACTACGATACGGGAGGGCTTACCATCTGGCCCCAGTGC
TGCAATGATACCGCGAGACCCACGCTCACCGGCTCCAGATTTATCAGCAATAAACCAGCCAGCCGGAAGG
GCCGAGCGCAGAAGTGGTCCTGCAACTTTATCCGCCTCCATCCAGTCTATTAATTGTTGCCGGGAAGCTA
GAGTAAGTAGTTCGCCAGTTAATAGTTTGCGCAACGTTGTTGCCATTGCTACAGGCATCGTGGTGTCACG
CTCGTCGTTTGGTATGGCTTCATTCAGCTCCGGTTCCCAACGATCAAGGCGAGTTACATGATCCCCCATG
TTGTGCAAAAAAGCGGTTAGCTCCTTCGGTCCTCCGATCGTTGTCAGAAGTAAGTTGGCCGCAGTGTTAT
CACTCATGGTTATGGCAGCACTGCATAATTCTCTTACTGTCATGCCATCCGTAAGATGCTTTTCTGTGAC
TGGTGAGTACTCAACCAAGTCATTCTGAGAATAGTGTATGCGGCGACCGAGTTGCTCTTGCCCGGCGTCA
ATACGGGATAATACCGCGCCACATAGCAGAACTTTAAAAGTGCTCATCATTGGAAAACGTTCTTCGGGGC
GAAAACTCTCAAGGATCTTACCGCTGTTGAGATCCAGTTCGATGTAACCCACTCGTGCACCCAACTGATC
TTCAGCATCTTTTACTTTCACCAGCGTTTCTGGGTGAGCAAAAACAGGAAGGCAAAATGCCGCAAAAAAG
GGAATAAGGGCGACACGGAAATGTTGAATACTCATACTCTTCCTTTTTCAATATTATTGAAGCATTTATC
AGGGTTATTGTCTCATGAGCGGATACATATTTGAATGTATTTAGAAAAATAAACAAATAGGGGTTCCGCG
CACATTTCCCCGAAAAGTGCCACCTAAATTGTAAGCGTTAATATTTTGTTAAAATTCGCGTTAAATTTTT
GTTAAATCAGCTCATTTTTTAACCAATAGGCCGAAATCGGCAAAATCCCTTATAAATCAAAAGAATAGAC
CGAGATAGGGT
[37 nt withheld, positions 8062-8098]
AAAGAACGTGGACTCCAACGTCAAAGG
[49 nt withheld, positions 8126-8174]
T
[91 nt withheld, positions 8176-8266]
G
[124 nt withheld, positions 8268-8391]
CCCATTCGCCATTCAGGCTGCGCAACTGTTGGGAAGGGCGATCGGTGCGGGCCTCTTCGCTATTACGCCA
GCTGGCGAAAGGGGGATGTGCTGCAAGGCGATTAAGTTGGGTAACGCCAGGGTTTTCCCAGTCACGACGT
TGTAAAACGACGGCCAGTGAGCGCGCGTAATACGACTCACTATAGGGCGAATTGACTAGTACATAACTTA
CGGTAAATGGCCCGCCTGGCTGACCGCCCAACGACCCCCGCCCATTGAC
